Addgene plasmid #202183: pL0_EF-glna
Purpose: Level 0 plasmid containing a terminator sequence from gene 22357 from Phaeodactylum tricornutum with EF overhangs used to build a level 1 construct.
Depositing lab: Christopher Dupont. Depositing organization: J. Craig Venter Institute (JCVI). Publication: Universal loop assembly: open, efficient and cross-kingdom DNA fabrication. Pollak B, Matute T, Nunez I, Cerda A, Lopez C, Vargas V, Kan A, Bielinski V, von Dassow P, Dupont CL, Federici F. Synth Biol (Oxf). 2020;5(1):ysaa001. doi: 10.1093/synbio/ysaa001. Epub 2020 Feb 5. PubMed 32161816.
Backbone
  Vector backbone: pL0R
  Vector type: Synthetic Biology
Growth in bacteria
  Bacterial resistance: Spectinomycin, 50 μg/mL
  Growth temperature: 37°C
  Growth strain: DH5alpha
  Copy number: High Copy
Gene/Insert
  Gene/Insert name: glna terminator
  Species: Phaeodactylum tricornutum
  Insert size (bp): 461
  Mutation: None
  Cloning method: Gibson Cloning
How to cite: pL0_EF-glna was a gift from Christopher Dupont (Addgene plasmid # 202183 ; http://n2t.net/addgene:202183 ; RRID:Addgene_202183)
