[The description below was written by a language model from this plasmid's Addgene catalogue record and pLannotate feature annotations shown in this document.]
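Description:
pL0_EF-glna is a Level 0 part plasmid for the Universal Loop (uLoop) assembly system, built on the pL0R backbone and classed as a synthetic biology vector. It is a small construct of about 2.5 kb that is maintained in E. coli at high copy from a ColE1/pMB1/pUC-type origin of replication. Selection is with spectinomycin through the aadA gene, which encodes an adenylyltransferase conferring resistance to streptomycin and spectinomycin. The automated annotation also picks up a short fragment resembling the Tn5 transposase coding sequence and a remnant of the pUC18/19 multiple cloning site. Both are partial matches next to the resistance cassette and are best regarded as backbone remnants, not functional elements.

The payload is a 461 bp unmutated terminator sequence, named glna, from gene 22357 of the diatom Phaeodactylum tricornutum, introduced into the backbone by Gibson cloning. The feature table does not annotate this insert, which presumably lies in the unannotated portion of the sequence, so its exact position is not given. The part carries E and F overhangs, which in a standardised Type IIS assembly syntax define the position a part occupies in a transcription unit; here that corresponds to the terminator slot at the 3' end. The plasmid has no promoter, coding sequence or reporter of its own. It serves as a reusable building block, combined with promoter and coding-sequence Level 0 parts bearing compatible overhangs to assemble Level 1 transcription units. Given the origin of the terminator these are most plausibly meant for expression in diatoms, although the record does not state a target host.
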