Features (pLannotate 1.2.2; 4 found; start..end, strand, type, name):
    844..1432    -  rep_origin     ori: high-copy-number ColE1/pMB1/pBR322/pUC origin of replication
   1526..2314    -  CDS            aadA: S3AD_ECOLX - Experimental evidence at protein level: Swiss-Prot protein existence level 1. Mediates bacterial resistance to the antibiotics streptomycin and spectinomycin. From Escherichia coli.
   2346..2462    -  CDS            tnpA (fragment): TN5P_ECOLX - Also known as tnp. Experimental evidence at protein level: Swiss-Prot protein existence level 1. Mediates transposition of transposon Tn5 by a 'cut and paste' mechanism. First, the monomeric transposase binds the 19 bp inverted DNA repeats flanking the transposon. Then, dimerization of the DNA- bound transposase creates a synaptic DNA complex. After nicking of the first DNA strand, excision of the transposon proceeds through a series of intermediates. The transposase then mediates the insertion of the transposon at a new site by strand transfer. The activity of the wild- type tran
   2463..2495    -  misc_feature   MCS (fragment): pUC18/19 multiple cloning site
>Addgene plasmid #202183 | pL0_EF-glna | addgene full sequence | sequence record 405699 | Addgene NGS Result
AACGCTCTGTCATCGTTACAATCAACATGCTACCCTCCGCGAGATCATCCGTGTTTCAAACCCGGCAGCT
TAGTTGCCGTTCTTCCGAATAGCATCGGTAACATGAGCAAAGTCTGCCGCCTTACAACGGCTCTCCCGCT
GACGCCGTCCCGGACTGATGGGCTGCCTGTATCGAGTGGTGATTTTGTGCCGAGCTCATTACTCGCATCC
ATTCTCAGGCTGTCTCGTCTCGTCTCAGGTCTCAGCTTAAAAAGAGACAACCGTATTCGAACAAGGAATG
ACAGTGAAATAATTTTGGAAGGTTCTCCGTGACAACCGGTGTGTTGGTTCGAAGACTGCTTATTTTTTCG
CGAGAGCGCCAGTTACGTCCGATTTTCGTATATTTTTGAATTACAAGCATTGTACTGCAACAAAGCATTT
GCTGCCTGACGTTTAGTTAATTCGTTAGGATTAGAAGGCAACGGCCGTTTGAGCTATCCAAACACAGCAA
ACACGGCTGTCGTGATCGTAAGAACCATTGTAGACCATTCCTTCGCCCTGTCCTCTGAGCTGGATGTGAG
GCCGTTCAAAATTTCGTCAACGTCGACACTAATATCGGCATTGGGAAAGCTACCGTTGCCATCGGAATAG
CTCACAGTTCGAGCCGCCACAAACTCGACCGATTCTGCGACGACGGTAGACCGCGTCAATAGGTTGACGG
ACGCTCGAGACCACCAGGATACATAGATTACCACAACTCCGAGCCCTTCCACCCACAGAATCAGGGGATA
ACGCAGGAAAGAACATGTGAGCAAAAGGCCAGCAAAAGGCCAGGAACCGTAAAAAGGCCGCGTTGCTGGC
GTTTTTCCATAGGCTCCGCCCCCCTGACGAGCATCACAAAAATCGACGCTCAAGTCAGAGGTGGCGAAAC
CCGACAGGACTATAAAGATACCAGGCGTTTCCCCCTGGAAGCTCCCTCGTGCGCTCTCCTGTTCCGACCC
TGCCGCTTACCGGATACCTGTCCGCCTTTCTCCCTTCGGGAAGCGTGGCGCTTTCTCATAGCTCACGCTG
TAGGTATCTCAGTTCGGTGTAGGTCGTTCGCTCCAAGCTGGGCTGTGTGCACGAACCCCCCGTTCAGCCC
GACCGCTGCGCCTTATCCGGTAACTATCGTCTTGAGTCCAACCCGGTAAGACACGACTTATCGCCACTGG
CAGCAGCCACTGGTAACAGGATTAGCAGAGCGAGGTATGTAGGCGGTGCTACAGAGTTCTTGAAGTGGTG
GCCTAACTACGGCTACACTAGAAGAACAGTATTTGGTATCTGCGCTCTGCTGAAGCCAGTTACCTTCGGA
AAAAGAGTTGGTAGCTCTTGATCCGGCAAACAAACCACCGCTGGTAGCGGTGGTTTTTTTGTTTGCAAGC
AGCAGATTACGCGCAGAAAAAAAGGATCTCAAGAAGATCCTTTGATCTTTTCTACGGGGTCTGACGCTCA
GTGGAACGAAAACTCACGTTAAGGGATTTTGGTCATGCATTCTAGGTGATTATTATTTGCCGACTACCTT
GGTGATCTCGCCTTTCACGTAGTGGACAAATTCTTCCAACTGATCTGCGCGCGAGGCCAAGCGATCTTCT
TCTTGTCCAAGATAAGCCTGTCTAGCTTCAAGTATGACGGGCTGATACTGGGCCGGCAGGCGCTCCATTG
CCCAGTCGGCAGCGACATCCTTCGGCGCGATTTTGCCGGTTACTGCGCTGTACCAAATGCGGGACAACGT
AAGCACTACATTTCGCTCATCGCCAGCCCAGTCGGGCGGCGAGTTCCATAGCGTTAAGGTTTCATTTAGC
GCCTCAAATAGATCCTGTTCAGGAACCGGATCAAAGAGTTCCTCCGCCGCTGGACCTACCAAGGCAACGC
TATGTTCTCTTGCTTTTGTCAGCAAGATAGCCAGATCAATGTCGATCGTGGCTGGCTCGAAGATACCAGC
AAGAATGTCATTGCGCTGCCATTCTCCAAATTGCAGTTCGCGCTTAGCTGGATAACGCCACGGAATGATG
TCGTCGTGCACAACAATGGTGACTTCTACAGCGCGGAGAATCTCACTCTCTCCAGGGGAAGCCGAAGTTT
CCAAAAGGTCGTTGATCAAAGCTCGCCGCGTTGTTTCATCAAGCCTTACGGTCACCGTAACCAGCAAATC
AATATCACTGTGTGGCTTCAGGCCGCCATCCACTGCGGAGCCGTACAAATGTACGGCCAGCAACGTCGGT
TCGAGATGGCGCTCGATGACGCCAACTACCTCTGATAGTTGAGTCGATACTTCGGCGATCACCGCTTCCC
TCATGCGAAACGATCCTCATCCTGTCTCTTGATCAGATATTGATCCCCTGCGCCATCAGATCCTTGGCGG
CAAGAAAGCCATCCAGTTTACTTTGCAGGGCTTCCCAACCTTACCAGAGGGCGCCCCAGCTGGCAATTCC
GGTTCGCTTGCTAAGCTTGCATGCCTGCAAGTCGACTCTAGAGGAGCGGTGATCACAGGCAGC
